>Addgene plasmid #143579 | TFORF2239 | addgene full sequence | sequence record 400353 | Addgene NGS Result
TTAATGTAGTCTTATGCAATACTCTTGTAGTCTTGCAACATGGTAACGATGAGTTAGCAACATGCCTTAC
AAGGAGAGAAAAAGCACCGTGCATGCCGATTGGTGGAAGTAAGGTGGTACGATCGTGCCTTATTAGGAAG
GCAACAGACGGGTCTGACATGGATTGGACGAACCACTGAATTGCCGCATTGCAGAGATATTGTATTTAAG
TGCCTAGCTCGATACATAAACGGGTCTCTCTGGTTAGACCAGATCTGAGCCTGGGAGCTCTCTGGCTAAC
TAGGGAACCCACTGCTTAAGCCTCAATAAAGCTTGCCTTGAGTGCTTCAAGTAGTGTGTGCCCGTCTGTT
GTGTGACTCTGGTAACTAGAGATCCCTCAGACCCTTTTAGTCAGTGTGGAAAATCTCTAGCAGTGGCGCC
CGAACAGGGACTTGAAAGCGAAAGGGAAACCAGAGGAGCTCTCTCGACGCAGGACTCGGCTTGCTGAAGC
GCGCACGGCAAGAGGCGAGGGGCGGCGACTGGTGAGTACGCCAAAAATTTTGACTAGCGGAGGCTAGAAG
GAGAGAGATGGGTGCGAGAGCGTCAGTATTAAGCGGGGGAGAATTAGATCGCGATGGGAAAAAATTCGGT
TAAGGCCAGGGGGAAAGAAAAAATATAAATTAAAACATATAGTATGGGCAAGCAGGGAGCTAGAACGATT
CGCAGTTAATCCTGGCCTGTTAGAAACATCAGAAGGCTGTAGACAAATACTGGGACAGCTACAACCATCC
CTTCAGACAGGATCAGAAGAACTTAGATCATTATATAATACAGTAGCAACCCTCTATTGTGTGCATCAAA
GGATAGAGATAAAAGACACCAAGGAAGCTTTAGACAAGATAGAGGAAGAGCAAAACAAAAGTAAGACCAC
CGCACAGCAAGCGGCCGCTGATCTTCAGACCTGGAGGAGGAGATATGAGGGACAATTGGAGAAGTGAATT
ATATAAATATAAAGTAGTAAAAATTGAACCATTAGGAGTAGCACCCACCAAGGCAAAGAGAAGAGTGGTG
CAGAGAGAAAAAAGAGCAGTGGGAATAGGAGCTTTGTTCCTTGGGTTCTTGGGAGCAGCAGGAAGCACTA
TGGGCGCAGCGTCAATGACGCTGACGGTACAGGCCAGACAATTATTGTCTGGTATAGTGCAGCAGCAGAA
CAATTTGCTGAGGGCTATTGAGGCGCAACAGCATCTGTTGCAACTCACAGTCTGGGGCATCAAGCAGCTC
CAGGCAAGAATCCTGGCTGTGGAAAGATACCTAAAGGATCAACAGCTCCTGGGGATTTGGGGTTGCTCTG
GAAAACTCATTTGCACCACTGCTGTGCCTTGGAATGCTAGTTGGAGTAATAAATCTCTGGAACAGATTTG
GAATCACACGACCTGGATGGAGTGGGACAGAGAAATTAACAATTACACAAGCTTAATACACTCCTTAATT
GAAGAATCGCAAAACCAGCAAGAAAAGAATGAACAAGAATTATTGGAATTAGATAAATGGGCAAGTTTGT
GGAATTGGTTTAACATAACAAATTGGCTGTGGTATATAAAATTATTCATAATGATAGTAGGAGGCTTGGT
AGGTTTAAGAATAGTTTTTGCTGTACTTTCTATAGTGAATAGAGTTAGGCAGGGATATTCACCATTATCG
TTTCAGACCCACCTCCCAACCCCGAGGGGACCCATGCATTGCATCTCAATTAGTCAGCAACCAGGTGTGG
AAAGTCCCCAGGCTCCCCAGCAGGCAGAAGTATGCAAAGCATGCGTCTCAATTAGTCAGCAACCATAGTC
CCGCCCCTAACTCCGCCCATCCCGCCCCTAACTCCGCCCAGTTCCGCCCATTCTCCGCCCCATGGCTGAC
TAATTTTTTTTATTTATGCAGAGGCCGAGGCCGCCTCGGCCTCTGAGCTATTCCAGAAGTAGTGAGGAGG
CTTTTTTGGAGGCCTAGGCTTTTGCAAAAAGCTTTCTAGAGGTACCACCGGAGCTTACCATGACCGAGTA
CAAGCCCACGGTGCGCCTCGCCACCCGCGACGACGTCCCCAGGGCCGTACGCACCCTCGCCGCCGCGTTC
GCCGACTACCCCGCCACGCGCCACACCGTCGATCCGGACCGCCACATCGAGCGGGTCACCGAGCTGCAAG
AACTCTTCCTCACGCGCGTCGGGCTCGACATCGGCAAGGTGTGGGTCGCGGACGACGGCGCCGCCGTGGC
GGTCTGGACCACGCCGGAGAGCGTCGAAGCGGGGGCGGTGTTCGCCGAGATCGGCCCGCGCATGGCCGAG
TTGAGCGGTTCCCGGCTGGCCGCGCAGCAACAGATGGAAGGCCTCCTGGCGCCGCACCGGCCCAAGGAGC
CCGCGTGGTTCCTGGCCACCGTCGGCGTCTCGCCCGACCACCAGGGCAAGGGTCTGGGCAGCGCCGTCGT
GCTCCCCGGAGTGGAGGCGGCCGAGCGCGCCGGGGTGCCCGCCTTCCTGGAGACCTCCGCGCCCCGCAAC
CTCCCCTTCTACGAGCGGCTCGGCTTCACCGTCACCGCCGACGTCGAGGTGCCCGAAGGACCGCGCACCT
GGTGCATGACCCGCAAGCCCGGTGCCAGTTAACGAATTCTAGATCTTGAGACAAATGGCAGTATTCATCC
ACAATTTTAAAAGAAAAGGGGGGATTGGGGGGTACAGTGCAGGGGAAAGAATAGTAGACATAATAGCAAC
AGACATACAAACTAAAGAATTACAAAAACAAATTACAAAAATTCAAAATTTTCGGGTTTATTACAGGGAC
AGCAGAGATCCACTTTGGCGCCGGCTCGAGGCCTGCAGGTGCAAAGATGGATAAAGTTTTAAACAGAGAG
GAATCTTTGCAGCTAATGGACCTTCTAGGTCTTGAAAGGAGTGGGAATTGGCTCCGGTGCCCGTCAGTGG
GCAGAGCGCACATCGCCCACAGTCCCCGAGAAGTTGGGGGGAGGGGTCGGCAATTGAACCGGTGCCTAGA
GAAGGTGGCGCGGGGTAAACTGGGAAAGTGATGTCGTGTACTGGCTCCGCCTTTTTCCCGAGGGTGGGGG
AGAACCGTATATAAGTGCAGTAGTCGCCGTGAACGTTCTTTTTCGCAACGGGTTTGCCGCCAGAACACAG
GTAAGTGCCGTGTGTGGTTCCCGCGGGCCTGGCCTCTTTACGGGTTATGGCCCTTGCGTGCCTTGAATTA
CTTCCACCTGGCTGCAGTACGTGATTCTTGATCCCGAGCTTCGGGTTGGAAGTGGGTGGGAGAGTTCGAG
GCCTTGCGCTTAAGGAGCCCCTTCGCCTCGTGCTTGAGTTGAGGCCTGGCCTGGGCGCTGGGGCCGCCGC
GTGCGAATCTGGTGGCACCTTCGCGCCTGTCTCGCTGCTTTCGATAAGTCTCTAGCCATTTAAAATTTTT
GATGACCTGCTGCGACGCTTTTTTTCTGGCAAGATAGTCTTGTAAATGCGGGCCAAGATCTGCACACTGG
TATTTCGGTTTTTGGGGCCGCGGGCGGCGACGGGGCCCGTGCGTCCCAGCGCACATGTTCGGCGAGGCGG
GGCCTGCGAGCGCGGCCACCGAGAATCGGACGGGGGTAGTCTCAAGCTGGCCGGCCTGCTCTGGTGCCTG
GCCTCGCGCCGCCGTGTATCGCCCCGCCCTGGGCGGCAAGGCTGGCCCGGTCGGCACCAGTTGCGTGAGC
GGAAAGATGGCCGCTTCCCGGCCCTGCTGCAGGGAGCTCAAAATGGAGGACGCGGCGCTCGGGAGAGCGG
GCGGGTGAGTCACCCACACAAAGGAAAAGGGCCTTTCCGTCCTCAGCCGTCGCTTCATGTGACTCCACGG
AGTACCGGGCGCCGTCCAGGCACCTCGATTAGTTCTCGAGCTTTTGGAGTACGTCGTCTTTAGGTTGGGG
GGAGGGGTTTTATGCGATGGAGTTTCCCCACACTGAGTGGGTGGAGACTGAAGTTAGGCCAGCTTGGCAC
TTGATGTAATTCTCCTTGGAATTTGCCCTTTTTGAGTTTGGATCTTGGTTCATTCTCAAGCCTCAGACAG
TGGTTCAAAGTTTTTTTCTTCCATTTCAGGTGTCGTGAGGCTAGCACCGCCACCATGTACCAGAGCCTGG
CGCTGGCCGCGAGCCCCCGCCAGGCCGCCTACGCCGACTCGGGCTCCTTCCTGCACGCTCCGGGCGCCGG
CTCTCCGATGTTTGTGCCGCCGGCGCGCGTCCCCTCGATGCTGTCCTACCTGTCCGGGTGTGAGCCGAGC
CCGCAGCCCCCCGAGCTCGCTGCGCGCCCCGGCTGGGCGCAGACAGCCACCGCGGATTCGTCGGCCTTCG
GCCCGGGCAGTCCGCACCCCCCAGCCGCGCACCCGCCCGGGGCCACCGCCTTCCCTTTCGCGCACAGCCC
CTCGGGGCCCGGCAGCGGCGGCAGCGCGGGGGGCCGAGACGGCAGTGCCTACCAGGGCGCGCTGTTGCCT
CGAGAACAGTTCGCGGCCCCGCTTGGGCGGCCGGTGGGGACCTCGTACTCCGCCACCTACCCGGCCTACG
TGAGCCCCGACGTGGCCCAGTCCTGGACTGCCGGGCCCTTCGATGGCAGCGTCCTGCACGGCCTCCCAGG
CCGCAGGCCCACCTTCGTGTCCGACTTCTTGGAGGAGTTCCCGGGTGAGGGTCGTGAGTGTGTCAACTGC
GGGGCCCTGTCCACACCGCTGTGGCGCCGAGACGGCACCGGCCACTACCTGTGCAATGCCTGCGGCCTCT
ACCACAAGATGAATGGCGTCAACCGGCCGCTCGTTCGGCCTCAGAAGCGCCTGTCCTCGTCCCGCCGCGC
CGGCCTCTGCTGCACCAACTGCCACACGACCAACACCACGCTGTGGCGGCGGAACTCGGAGGGGGAGCCC
GTGTGCAATGCCTGCGGCCTCTACATGAAGCTGCACGGGGTGCCGCGGCCTCTGGCTATGAAGAAGGAAA
GCATCCAGACACGGAAGCGGAAGCCAAAGACCATCGCCAAGGCCAGGGGCTCCTCAGGATCCACAAGGAA
TGCCTCGGCCTCCCCATCTGCTGTCGCCAGCACTGACAGCTCAGCAGCCACTTCGAAAGCCAAGCCCAGC
CTGGCGTCCCCAGTGTGCCCTGGGCCCAGCATGGCCCCCCAGGCCTCTGGCCAGGAGGATGACTCTCTTG
CCCCCGGCCACTTGGAGTTCAAGTTCGAGCCTGAGGACTTTGCCTTCCCCTCCACGGCCCCAAGCCCCCA
GGCTGGCCTCAGGGGGGCTCTGCGCCAAGAGGCCTGGTGTGCGCTGGCCTTGGCCTAGTAATGAACTAGT
CCGTAACTTGAAAGTATTTCGATTTCTTGGCTTTATATATCTTGTGGAAAGGACGAGAACATGACAATGG
ATATAAACGAACGCGTTAAGTCGACAATCAACCTCTGGATTACAAAATTTGTGAAAGATTGACTGGTATT
CTTAACTATGTTGCTCCTTTTACGCTATGTGGATACGCTGCTTTAATGCCTTTGTATCATGCTATTGCTT
CCCGTATGGCTTTCATTTTCTCCTCCTTGTATAAATCCTGGTTGCTGTCTCTTTATGAGGAGTTGTGGCC
CGTTGTCAGGCAACGTGGCGTGGTGTGCACTGTGTTTGCTGACGCAACCCCCACTGGTTGGGGCATTGCC
ACCACCTGTCAGCTCCTTTCCGGGACTTTCGCTTTCCCCCTCCCTATTGCCACGGCGGAACTCATCGCCG
CCTGCCTTGCCCGCTGCTGGACAGGGGCTCGGCTGTTGGGCACTGACAATTCCGTGGTGTTGTCGGGGAA
ATCATCGTCCTTTCCTTGGCTGCTCGCCTGTGTTGCCACCTGGATTCTGCGCGGGACGTCCTTCTGCTAC
GTCCCTTCGGCCCTCAATCCAGCGGACCTTCCTTCCCGCGGCCTGCTGCCGGCTCTGCGGCCTCTTCCGC
GTCTTCGCCTTCGCCCTCAGACGAGTCGGATCTCCCTTTGGGCCGCCTCCCCGCGTCGACTTTAAGACCA
ATGACTTACAAGGCAGCTGTAGATCTTAGCCACTTTTTAAAAGAAAAGGGGGGACTGGAAGGGCTAATTC
ACTCCCAACGAAGACAAGATCTGCTTTTTGCTTGTACTGGGTCTCTCTGGTTAGACCAGATCTGAGCCTG
GGAGCTCTCTGGCTAACTAGGGAACCCACTGCTTAAGCCTCAATAAAGCTTGCCTTGAGTGCTTCAAGTA
GTGTGTGCCCGTCTGTTGTGTGACTCTGGTAACTAGAGATCCCTCAGACCCTTTTAGTCAGTGTGGAAAA
TCTCTAGCAGTACGTATAGTAGTTCATGTCATCTTATTATTCAGTATTTATAACTTGCAAAGAAATGAAT
ATCAGAGAGTGAGAGGAACTTGTTTATTGCAGCTTATAATGGTTACAAATAAAGCAATAGCATCACAAAT
TTCACAAATAAAGCATTTTTTTCACTGCATTCTAGTTGTGGTTTGTCCAAACTCATCAATGTATCTTATC
ATGTCTGGCTCTAGCTATCCCGCCCCTAACTCCGCCCATCCCGCCCCTAACTCCGCCCAGTTCCGCCCAT
TCTCCGCCCCATGGCTGACTAATTTTTTTTATTTATGCAGAGGCCGAGGCCGCCTCGGCCTCTGAGCTAT
TCCAGAAGTAGTGAGGAGGCTTTTTTGGAGGCCTAGGGACGTACCCAATTCGCCCTATAGTGAGTCGTAT
TACGCGCGCTCACTGGCCGTCGTTTTACAACGTCGTGACTGGGAAAACCCTGGCGTTACCCAACTTAATC
GCCTTGCAGCACATCCCCCTTTCGCCAGCTGGCGTAATAGCGAAGAGGCCCGCACCGATCGCCCTTCCCA
ACAGTTGCGCAGCCTGAATGGCGAATGGG
[124 nt withheld, positions 6890-7013]
C
[91 nt withheld, positions 7015-7105]
A
[49 nt withheld, positions 7107-7155]
CCTTTGACGTTGGAGTCCACGTTCTTT
[37 nt withheld, positions 7183-7219]
ACCCTATCTCGGTCTATTCTTTTGATTTATAAGGGATTTTGCCGATTTCGGCCTATTGGTTAAAAAATGA
GCTGATTTAACAAAAATTTAACGCGAATTTTAACAAAATATTAACGCTTACAATTTAGGTGGCACTTTTC
GGGGAAATGTGCGCGGAACCCCTATTTGTTTATTTTTCTAAATACATTCAAATATGTATCCGCTCATGAG
ACAATAACCCTGATAAATGCTTCAATAATATTGAAAAAGGAAGAGTATGAGTATTCAACATTTCCGTGTC
GCCCTTATTCCCTTTTTTGCGGCATTTTGCCTTCCTGTTTTTGCTCACCCAGAAACGCTGGTGAAAGTAA
AAGATGCTGAAGATCAGTTGGGTGCACGAGTGGGTTACATCGAACTGGATCTCAACAGCGGTAAGATCCT
TGAGAGTTTTCGCCCCGAAGAACGTTTTCCAATGATGAGCACTTTTAAAGTTCTGCTATGTGGCGCGGTA
TTATCCCGTATTGACGCCGGGCAAGAGCAACTCGGTCGCCGCATACACTATTCTCAGAATGACTTGGTTG
AGTACTCACCAGTCACAGAAAAGCATCTTACGGATGGCATGACAGTAAGAGAATTATGCAGTGCTGCCAT
AACCATGAGTGATAACACTGCGGCCAACTTACTTCTGACAACGATCGGAGGACCGAAGGAGCTAACCGCT
TTTTTGCACAACATGGGGGATCATGTAACTCGCCTTGATCGTTGGGAACCGGAGCTGAATGAAGCCATAC
CAAACGACGAGCGTGACACCACGATGCCTGTAGCAATGGCAACAACGTTGCGCAAACTATTAACTGGCGA
ACTACTTACTCTAGCTTCCCGGCAACAATTAATAGACTGGATGGAGGCGGATAAAGTTGCAGGACCACTT
CTGCGCTCGGCCCTTCCGGCTGGCTGGTTTATTGCTGATAAATCTGGAGCCGGTGAGCGTGGGTCTCGCG
GTATCATTGCAGCACTGGGGCCAGATGGTAAGCCCTCCCGTATCGTAGTTATCTACACGACGGGGAGTCA
GGCAACTATGGATGAACGAAATAGACAGATCGCTGAGATAGGTGCCTCACTGATTAAGCATTGGTAACTG
TCAGACCAAGTTTACTCATATATACTTTAGATTGATTTAAAACTTCATTTTTAATTTAAAAGGATCTAGG
TGAAGATCCTTTTTGATAATCTCATGACCAAAATCCCTTAACGTGAGTTTTCGTTCCACTGAGCGTCAGA
CCCCGTAGAAAAGATCAAAGGATCTTCTTGAGATCCTTTTTTTCTGCGCGTAATCTGCTGCTTGCAAACA
AAAAAACCACCGCTACCAGCGGTGGTTTGTTTGCCGGATCAAGAGCTACCAACTCTTTTTCCGAAGGTAA
CTGGCTTCAGCAGAGCGCAGATACCAAATACTGTTCTTCTAGTGTAGCCGTAGTTAGGCCACCACTTCAA
GAACTCTGTAGCACCGCCTACATACCTCGCTCTGCTAATCCTGTTACCAGTGGCTGCTGCCAGTGGCGAT
AAGTCGTGTCTTACCGGGTTGGACTCAAGACGATAGTTACCGGATAAGGCGCAGCGGTCGGGCTGAACGG
GGGGTTCGTGCACACAGCCCAGCTTGGAGCGAACGACCTACACCGAACTGAGATACCTACAGCGTGAGCT
ATGAGAAAGCGCCACGCTTCCCGAAGGGAGAAAGGCGGACAGGTATCCGGTAAGCGGCAGGGTCGGAACA
GGAGAGCGCACGAGGGAGCTTCCAGGGGGAAACGCCTGGTATCTTTATAGTCCTGTCGGGTTTCGCCACC
TCTGACTTGAGCGTCGATTTTTGTGATGCTCGTCAGGGGGGCGGAGCCTATGGAAAAACGCCAGCAACGC
GGCCTTTTTACGGTTCCTGGCCTTTTGCTGGCCTTTTGCTCACATGTTCTTTCCTGCGTTATCCCCTGAT
TCTGTGGATAACCGTATTACCGCCTTTGAGTGAGCTGATACCGCTCGCCGCAGCCGAACGACCGAGCGCA
GCGAGTCAGTGAGCGAGGAAGCGGAAGAGCGCCCAATACGCAAACCGCCTCTCCCCGCGCGTTGGCCGAT
TCATTAATGCAGCTGGCACGACAGGTTTCCCGACTGGAAAGCGGGCAGTGAGCGCAACGCAATTAATGTG
AGTTAGCTCACTCATTAGGCACCCCAGGCTTTACACTTTATGCTTCCGGCTCGTATGTTGTGTGGAATTG
TGAGCGGATAACAATTTCACACAGGAAACAGCTATGACCATGATTACGCCAAGCGCGCAATTAACCCTCA
CTAAAGGGAACAAAAGCTGGAGCTGCAAGC
Features (pLannotate 1.2.2; 31 found; start..end, strand, type, name):
      5..231     +  promoter       RSV promoter: Rous sarcoma virus enhancer/promoter
    232..412     +  LTR            5' LTR (truncated): truncated 5' long terminal repeat (LTR) from HIV-1
    459..584     +  misc_feature   HIV-1 Ψ: packaging signal of human immunodeficiency virus type 1
    568..931     +  CDS            HIV-1 gag (fragment): gag protein from human immunodeficiency virus 1; gag
   1077..1310    +  misc_feature   RRE: The Rev response element (RRE) of HIV-1 allows for Rev-dependent mRNA export from the nucleus to the cytoplasm.
   1687..1713    +  CDS            Rev (fragment): human immunodeficiency virus 1 (HIV-1) Rev protein; rev; enhances nuclear export of unspliced and incompletely spliced viral mRNAs
   1720..1743    +  promoter       SV40 promoter (fragment): SV40 early promoter
   1744..1815    +  promoter       SV40 promoter (fragment): SV40 enhancer and early promoter
   1839..1974    +  rep_origin     SV40 ori: SV40 origin of replication
   2020..2616    +  CDS            PuroR (fragment): puromycin N-acetyltransferase; pac from Streptomyces; confers resistance to puromycin
   2665..2782    +  misc_feature   cPPT/CTS: central polypurine tract and central termination sequence of HIV-1
   2847..2913    +  CDS            small t antigen (fragment): SV40 (simian virus 40) small t antigen
   2920..4098    +  promoter       EF-1α promoter: strong constitutive promoter for human elongation factor EF-1α
   4115..5305    +  CDS            GATA5: GATA5_HUMAN - Experimental evidence at protein level: Swiss-Prot protein existence level 1. Transcription factor required during cardiovascular development (PubMed:23289003). Plays an important role in the transcriptional program(s) that underlies smooth muscle cell diversity (By similarity). Binds to the functionally important CEF-1 nuclear protein binding site in the cardiac-specific slow/cardiac troponin C transcriptional enhancer (PubMed:25543888). From Homo sapiens (Human).
   5321..5374    +  promoter       U6 promoter (fragment): RNA polymerase III promoter for human U6 snRNA
   5416..6004    +  misc_feature   WPRE: woodchuck hepatitis virus posttranscriptional regulatory element
   6055..6074    +  misc_feature   cPPT/CTS (fragment): central polypurine tract and central termination sequence of HIV-1
   6076..6309    +  LTR            3' LTR (ΔU3): self-inactivating 3' long terminal repeat (LTR) from HIV-1
   6387..6508    +  polyA_signal   SV40 poly(A) signal: SV40 polyadenylation signal
   6548..6683    +  rep_origin     SV40 ori: SV40 origin of replication
   6704..6722    -  promoter       T7 promoter: promoter for bacteriophage T7 RNA polymerase
   6730..6885    +  CDS            lacZα (fragment): LacZα fragment of β-galactosidase; lacZ fragment
   6890..7318    +  rep_origin     f1 ori (sequence partly withheld): f1 bacteriophage origin of replication; arrow indicates direction of (+) strand synthesis
   7371..7475    +  promoter       AmpR promoter: bla
   7476..8336    +  CDS            AmpR: β-lactamase; bla; confers resistance to ampicillin, carbenicillin, and related antibiotics
   8507..9095    +  rep_origin     ori: high-copy-number ColE1/pMB1/pBR322/pUC origin of replication
   9278..9370    +  CDS            lacI (fragment): lac repressor; lacI; The lac repressor binds to the lac operator to inhibit transcription in E. coli. This inhibition can be relieved by adding lactose or isopropyl-β-D-thiogalactopyranoside (IPTG).
   9383..9404    +  protein_bind   CAP binding site: CAP binding activates transcription in the presence of cAMP. E. coli catabolite activator protein
   9419..9449    +  promoter       lac promoter: promoter for the E. coli lac operon
   9457..9473    +  protein_bind   lac operator: The lac repressor binds to the lac operator to inhibit transcription in E. coli. This inhibition can be relieved by adding lactose or isopropyl-β-D-thiogalactopyranoside (IPTG). lac repressor encoded by lacI
   9518..9536    +  promoter       T3 promoter: promoter for bacteriophage T3 RNA polymerase
