[The description below was written by a language model from this plasmid's Addgene catalogue record and pLannotate feature annotations shown in this document.]
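Description:
TFORF2239 is a third-generation-style, self-inactivating lentiviral expression plasmid built on the pLX_TRC317 backbone and carrying the human transcription factor GATA5 as its open reading frame. It belongs to a barcoded transcription factor ORF collection in which each clone has a unique 24-bp barcode, so that the factor delivered to a cell can be identified by sequencing in pooled overexpression screens. The plasmid is maintained in E. coli through a high-copy ColE1/pUC origin and ampicillin resistance (bla). An f1 origin and remnants of a lac/T7/T3 cloning region are also present. The depositor warns that recombination can occur, as is common for LTR-containing plasmids.

The viral genome is transcribed from an RSV promoter fused to a truncated HIV-1 5' LTR, followed by the Ψ packaging signal with a gag fragment and the Rev response element, and it ends in a ΔU3 3' LTR with a downstream SV40 polyadenylation signal. Packaging functions must therefore be supplied in trans. Within the provirus, an SV40 early promoter/origin drives puromycin N-acetyltransferase for selection of transduced mammalian cells. A cPPT/CTS element, which aids nuclear import of the viral genome, separates this cassette from the main one. There, the strong constitutive EF-1α promoter drives the GATA5 coding sequence, and a WPRE downstream enhances transcript stability and expression. The feature table does not annotate the barcode. A short fragment annotated as U6 promoter lies between the ORF and the WPRE, but the record does not explain its role. The construct is intended for stable GATA5 overexpression, for example in directed-differentiation screens.
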