Addgene plasmid #143579: TFORF2239
Purpose: Lentiviral vector for overexpressing transcription factor ORFs with unique 24-bp barcodes. Barcodes facilitate identification of transcription factors in pooled screens.
Depositing lab: Feng Zhang. Depositing organization: Broad Institute. Publication: A transcription factor atlas of directed differentiation. Joung J, Ma S, Tay T, Geiger-Schuller KR, Kirchgatterer PC, Verdine VK, Guo B, Arias-Garcia MA, Allen WE, Singh A, Kuksenko O, Abudayyeh OO, Gootenberg JS, Fu Z, Macrae RK, Buenrostro JD, Regev A, Zhang F. Cell. 2023 Jan 5;186(1):209-229.e26. doi: 10.1016/j.cell.2022.11.026. PubMed 36608654.
Backbone
  Vector backbone: pLX_TRC317
  Backbone manufacturer: Broad Institute Genetic Perturbation Platform
  Backbone size w/o insert (bp): 8264
  Vector type: Mammalian Expression, Lentiviral
  Selectable markers: Puromycin
Growth in bacteria
  Bacterial resistance: Ampicillin, 100 μg/mL
  Growth temperature: 37°C
  Growth strain: NEB Stable
  Copy number: High Copy
Gene/Insert
  Gene/Insert name: GATA5
  Species: H. sapiens (human)
  Insert size (bp): 1295
  Entrez Gene: GATA5 (a.k.a. GATAS, bB379O24.1)
  Promoter: EF1a
  Cloning method: Unknown
  Sequencing primers: 5′ GGGTGGAGACTGAAGTTAGGCCAG; 3′ CACATAGCGTAAAAGGAGCAACATAG
Terms and licenses: Academic/Nonprofit Terms; Industry Terms: Not Available to Industry
Depositor comments: NM_080473,XM_006723699,ENST00000252997 . The transcription factor ORF portion of this plasmid was synthesized by Genewiz. Please test multiple small colonies in case of plasmid recombination. To make this collection available in a timely manner, a portion of this collection was not fully sequenced by Addgene. If an Addgene verified full plasmid sequence is not available, please contact us prior to placing an order to request the full sequence.
How to cite: TFORF2239 was a gift from Feng Zhang (Addgene plasmid # 143579 ; http://n2t.net/addgene:143579 ; RRID:Addgene_143579)
