>Addgene plasmid #143579 | TFORF2239 | depositor partial sequence | sequence record 282867 | Insert
ACCGCCACCATGTACCAGAGCCTGGCGCTGGCCGCGAGCCCCCGCCAGGCCGCCTACGCCGACTCGGGCT
CCTTCCTGCACGCTCCGGGCGCCGGCTCTCCGATGTTTGTGCCGCCGGCGCGCGTCCCCTCGATGCTGTC
CTACCTGTCCGGGTGTGAGCCGAGCCCGCAGCCCCCCGAGCTCGCTGCGCGCCCCGGCTGGGCGCAGACA
GCCACCGCGGATTCGTCGGCCTTCGGCCCGGGCAGTCCGCACCCCCCAGCCGCGCACCCGCCCGGGGCCA
CCGCCTTCCCTTTCGCGCACAGCCCCTCGGGGCCCGGCAGCGGCGGCAGCGCGGGGGGCCGAGACGGCAG
TGCCTACCAGGGCGCGCTGTTGCCTCGAGAACAGTTCGCGGCCCCGCTTGGGCGGCCGGTGGGGACCTCG
TACTCCGCCACCTACCCGGCCTACGTGAGCCCCGACGTGGCCCAGTCCTGGACTGCCGGGCCCTTCGATG
GCAGCGTCCTGCACGGCCTCCCAGGCCGCAGGCCCACCTTCGTGTCCGACTTCTTGGAGGAGTTCCCGGG
TGAGGGTCGTGAGTGTGTCAACTGCGGGGCCCTGTCCACACCGCTGTGGCGCCGAGACGGCACCGGCCAC
TACCTGTGCAATGCCTGCGGCCTCTACCACAAGATGAATGGCGTCAACCGGCCGCTCGTTCGGCCTCAGA
AGCGCCTGTCCTCGTCCCGCCGCGCCGGCCTCTGCTGCACCAACTGCCACACGACCAACACCACGCTGTG
GCGGCGGAACTCGGAGGGGGAGCCCGTGTGCAATGCCTGCGGCCTCTACATGAAGCTGCACGGGGTGCCG
CGGCCTCTGGCTATGAAGAAGGAAAGCATCCAGACACGGAAGCGGAAGCCAAAGACCATCGCCAAGGCCA
GGGGCTCCTCAGGATCCACAAGGAATGCCTCGGCCTCCCCATCTGCTGTCGCCAGCACTGACAGCTCAGC
AGCCACTTCGAAAGCCAAGCCCAGCCTGGCGTCCCCAGTGTGCCCTGGGCCCAGCATGGCCCCCCAGGCC
TCTGGCCAGGAGGATGACTCTCTTGCCCCCGGCCACTTGGAGTTCAAGTTCGAGCCTGAGGACTTTGCCT
TCCCCTCCACGGCCCCAAGCCCCCAGGCTGGCCTCAGGGGGGCTCTGCGCCAAGAGGCCTGGTGTGCGCT
GGCCTTGGCCTAGTAATGAACTAGTCCGTAACTTGAAAGTATTTCGATTTCTTGGCTTTATATATCTTGT
GGAAAGGACGAGAACATGACAATGGATATAAACGA
