>Addgene plasmid #143579 | TFORF2239 | depositor partial sequence | sequence record 282868 | Barcode
GAACATGACAATGGATATAAACGA
